>Addgene plasmid #239813 | pGY251 | addgene full sequence | sequence record 483820 | Addgene NGS Result
TAACAATCTATTCTCCGCTTGGTGATGCTAAAGGGCTTTCAATAGACCTTGTAAGTGAAGGAGATGGAGC
CGTCAATCCGCTACCCTGCCTCTGGTCAGTTGGTCTCAGCAATGTACCCTGTGAGTCTTGATAGACTAGT
TGGTGACTAGTCTCTGTAGATGGAACAAATGGTGCTTGAGAGGGCACGTATGGCAGAGCTCCAGTCATCT
GCGGAACATATACTGGGCCCGGGAAGATCTCATGGTCATAGCTGTTTCCGCTGAGGGTTTAATCGTTGAC
CTCACAGGGATTTCCACCAAAAAGTGGACCGGGCGGGCGCCACTCGGCCGTGCCACAGCAGCCTGAGAGC
GGACAAATAACAACAGCCGCCTGCCGCGGGGTTCGGTTGCAAACATGACCAACAGGCCAGGCCATCATCA
ACCCACCGCTGCGTTGATGCCCAGGATTTCAGTCCAATAATCCACAATTTACCAACGGATAGAGCTAGGT
GAACTAGATAGACAGGAGGGCCAGAGGGAGGGGACCGAGATGAAAAATTTTCGATGAAAGAGTGGTCAAG
GTGGGGTCGTAGTTCGGCGCTCCGAGGGCGAGGAACCAAGGAAAGGCGAGAAAAGGACAGGCTGATCGCG
CTGCGTTGCTGGGCTGCAAGCGTGTCCAGTTGAGTCTGGAAAAGGCTCCGCCGTGAAGATTCTGCGTTGG
TCCCGCACCTGCGCGGTGGGGGCATTACCCCTCCATGTCCAATGATTTCAAGTCAAAGCCAAGGGTTGAA
GCCCGCCCGCTTAGTCGCCTTCTCGCTTGACCCCTCCATATAAGTATTTCCCCTCCTCCCCCTCCCACAA
ATTTTTCCTTTCCCTTTCCTCCCTCGTCCGCTTCAGTACGTATATCTTCCCCCCCTCTCTCTTCCTTCTC
ACTCTTCTCTCCTTCTTTCTTGATTCATCCTCTCTCTAACTGACTTCTTTGCTCAGCACCTCTACGCGTT
CTGGCCGTAGTATCTGAGCAATTTTTCTACAGACTTTTTCTATCTAATTCCAAAAAAGAACTTCGAGTTC
ATTCACAACCGTCATCATGGGGTGAGTCAAGACAACGATCATCATCTGACAAAGGAAGGACATGGGCTAA
CGGATATCTTCTACAACAGTAAGCCTCCCAAAGCCGCTGAGAAGAAGCCCAGCACCGGTGGCAAGGCCCC
GGCAGGCGGCAAGGCTCCCGCTGAGAAGAAGGAAGCCGGCAAGAAGACTGCTGCCGCTGCCTCCGGCGAC
AAGAAGAAGCGTGGAAAGACCAGGAAGGAGACCTACTCGTCTTACATCTACAAGGTCTTGAAGCAGGTCC
ACCCTGATACCGGTATCTCGACTCGTGCTATGTCCATCCTGAACTCCTTTGTCAATGATATCTTCGAGCG
TGTGAGCAAGGGCGAGGAGCTGTTCACCGGGGTGGTGCCCATCCTGGTCGAGCTGGACGGCGACGTAAAC
GGCCACAAGTTCAGCGTGTCCGGCGAGGGCGAGGGCGATGCCACCTACGGCAAGCTGACCCTGAAGTTCA
TCTGCACCACCGGCAAGCTGCCCGTGCCCTGGCCCACCCTCGTGACCACCCTGACCTACGGCGTGCAGTG
CTTCAGCCGCTACCCCGACCACATGAAGCAGCACGACTTCTTCAAGTCCGCCATGCCCGAAGGCTACGTC
CAGGAGCGCACCATCTTCTTCAAGGACGACGGCAACTACAAGACCCGCGCCGAGGTGAAGTTCGAGGGCG
ACACCCTGGTGAACCGCATCGAGCTGAAGGGCATCGACTTCAAGGAGGACGGCAACATCCTGGGGCACAA
GCTGGAGTACAACTACAACAGCCACAACGTCTATATCATGGCCGACAAGCAGAAGAACGGCATCAAGGTG
AACTTCAAGATCCGCCACAACATCGAGGACGGCAGCGTGCAGCTCGCCGACCACTACCAGCAGAACACCC
CCATCGGCGACGGCCCCGTGCTGCTGCCCGACAACCACTACCTGAGCACCCAGTCCGCCCTGAGCAAAGA
CCCCAACGAGAAGCGCGATCACATGGTCCTGCTGGAGTTCGTGACCGCCGCCGGGATCACTCTCGGCATG
GACGAGCTGTACAAGTAAGCGGACATTCGATTTATGCCGTTATGACTTCCTTAAAAAAGCCTTTACGAAT
GAAAGAAATGGAATTAGACTTGTTATGTAGTTGATTCTACAATGGATTATGATTCCTGAACTTCAAATCC
GCTGTTCATTATTAATCTCAGCTCTTCCCGTAAAGCCAATGTTGAAACTATTCGTAAATGTACCTCGTTT
TGCGTGTACCTTGCTTATCACGTGATATTACATGACCTGGACAGAGTTCTGCGCGAAAGTCATAACGTAA
ATCCCGGGCGGTAGGTGCGTCCCGGGCGGAAGGTAGTTTTCTCGTCCACCCCAACGCGTTTATCAACCTC
AACTTTCAACAACCATCATGCCACCAAAAGCGCGTAAAACAAAGCGAGATTTGATTGAGCAAGAGGGCAG
GATCCAATGCGCGATTCAAGACATTAAAAATGGAAAATTTCAAAAAATTGCGCCCGCAGCGCGTGCATAC
AAAATTCATCCCAATACAAGTGTAATGCTAGTGGAGGTCAACACATCAATGCCTATTTTGGTTTAGTCGT
CCAGGCGGTGAGCACAAAATTTGTGTCGTTTGACAAGATGGTTCATTTAGGCAACTGGTCAGATCAGCCC
CACTTGTAGCAGTAGCGGCGGCGCTCGAAGTGTGACTCTTATTAGCAGACAGGAACGAGGACATTATTAT
CATCTGCTGCTTGGTGCACGATAACTTGGTGCGTTTGTCAAGCAAGGTAAGTGGACGACCCGGTCATACC
TTCTTAAGTTCGCCCTTCCTCCCTTTATTTCAGATTCAATCTGACTTACCTATTCTACCCAAGCATCCAA
ATGAAAAAGCCTGAACTCACCGCGACGTCTGTCGAGAAGTTTCTGATCGAAAAGTTCGACAGCGTCTCCG
ACCTGATGCAGCTCTCGGAGGGCGAAGAATCTCGTGCTTTCAGCTTCGATGTAGGAGGGCGTGGATATGT
CCTGCGGGTAAATAGCTGCGCCGATGGTTTCTACAAAGATCGTTATGTTTATCGGCACTTTGCATCGGCC
GCGCTCCCGATTCCGGAAGTGCTTGACATTGGGGAGTTCAGCGAGAGCCTGACCTATTGCATCTCCCGCC
GTGCACAGGGTGTCACGTTGCAAGACCTGCCTGAAACCGAACTGCCCGCTGTTCTCCAGCCGGTCGCGGA
GGCCATGGATGCGATTGCTGCGGCCGATCTTAGCCAGACGAGCGGGTTCGGCCCATTCGGACCGCAAGGA
ATCGGTCAATACACTACATGGCGTGATTTCATATGCGCGATTGCTGATCCCCATGTGTATCACTGGCAAA
CTGTGATGGACGACACCGTCAGTGCGTCCGTCGCGCAGGCTCTCGATGAGCTGATGCTTTGGGCCGAGGA
CTGCCCCGAAGTCCGGCACCTCGTGCATGCGGATTTCGGCTCCAACAATGTCCTGACGGACAATGGCCGC
ATAACAGCGGTCATTGACTGGAGCGAGGCGATGTTCGGGGATTCCCAATACGAGGTCGCCAACATCCTCT
TCTGGAGGCCGTGGTTGGCTTGTATGGAGCAGCAGACGCGCTACTTCGAGCGGAGGCATCCGGAGCTTGC
AGGATCGCCGCGCCTCCGGGCGTATATGCTCCGCATTGGTCTTGACCAACTCTATCAGAGCTTGGTTGAC
GGCAATTTCGATGATGCAGCTTGGGCGCAGGGTCGATGCGACGCAATCGTCCGATCCGGAGCCGGGACTG
TCGGGCGTACACAAATCGCCCGCAGAAGCGCGGCCGTCTGGACCGATGGCTGTGTAGAAGTACTCGCCGA
TAGTGGAAACCGACGCCCCAGCACTCGTCCGAGGGCAAAGGAATAGAGTAGATGCCGACCGATCCCCACT
ACCGCATTAAGACCTCAGCGCGGCCGCAAATTTAAATAAAATGAAGTGAAGTTCCTATACTTTCTAGAGA
ATAGGAACTTCTATAGTGAGTCGAATAAGGGCGACACAAAATTTATTCTAAATGCATAATAAATACTGAT
AACATCTTATAGTTTGTATTATATTTTGTATTATCGTTGACATGTATAATTTTGATATCAAAAACTGATT
TTCCCTTTATTATTTTCGAGATTTATTTTCTTAATTCTCTTTAACAAACTAGAAATATTGTATATACAAA
AAATCATAAATAATAGATGAATAGTTTAATTATAGGTGTTCATCAATCGAAAAAGCAACGTATCTTATTT
AAAGTGCGTTGCTTTTTTCTCATTTATAAGGTTAAATAATTCTCATATATCAAGCAAAGTGACAGGCGCC
CTTAAATATTCTGACAAATGCTCTTTCCCTAAACTCCCCCCATAAAAAAACCCGCCGAAGCGGGTTTTTA
CGTTATTTGCGGATTAACGATTACTCGTTATCAGAACCGCCCAGGGGGCCCGAGCTTAAGACTGGCCGTC
GTTTTACAACACAGAAAGAGTTTGTAGAAACGCAAAAAGGCCATCCGTCAGGGGCCTTCTGCTTAGTTTG
ATGCCTGGCAGTTCCCTACTCTCGCCTTCCGCTTCCTCGCTCACTGACTCGCTGCGCTCGGTCGTTCGGC
TGCGGCGAGCGGTATCAGCTCACTCAAAGGCGGTAATACGGTTATCCACAGAATCAGGGGATAACGCAGG
AAAGAACATGTGAGCAAAAGGCCAGCAAAAGGCCAGGAACCGTAAAAAGGCCGCGTTGCTGGCGTTTTTC
CATAGGCTCCGCCCCCCTGACGAGCATCACAAAAATCGACGCTCAAGTCAGAGGTGGCGAAACCCGACAG
GACTATAAAGATACCAGGCGTTTCCCCCTGGAAGCTCCCTCGTGCGCTCTCCTGTTCCGACCCTGCCGCT
TACCGGATACCTGTCCGCCTTTCTCCCTTCGGGAAGCGTGGCGCTTTCTCATAGCTCACGCTGTAGGTAT
CTCAGTTCGGTGTAGGTCGTTCGCTCCAAGCTGGGCTGTGTGCACGAACCCCCCGTTCAGCCCGACCGCT
GCGCCTTATCCGGTAACTATCGTCTTGAGTCCAACCCGGTAAGACACGACTTATCGCCACTGGCAGCAGC
CACTGGTAACAGGATTAGCAGAGCGAGGTATGTAGGCGGTGCTACAGAGTTCTTGAAGTGGTGGGCTAAC
TACGGCTACACTAGAAGAACAGTATTTGGTATCTGCGCTCTGCTGAAGCCAGTTACCTTCGGAAAAAGAG
TTGGTAGCTCTTGATCCGGCAAACAAACCACCGCTGGTAGCGGTGGTTTTTTTGTTTGCAAGCAGCAGAT
TACGCGCAGAAAAAAAGGATCTCAAGAAGATCCTTTGATCTTTTCTACGGGGTCTGACGCTCAGTGGAAC
GACGCGCGCGTAACTCACGTTAAGGGATTTTGGTCATGAGCTTGCGCCGTCCCGTCAAGTCAGCGTAATG
CTCTGCTTACCAATGCTTAATCAGTGAGGCACCTATCTCAGCGATCTGTCTATTTCGTTCATCCATAGTT
GCCTGACTCCCCGTCGTGTAGATAACTACGATACGGGAGGGCTTACCATCTGGCCCCAGCGCTGCGATGA
TACCGCGAGAACCACGCTCACCGGCTCCGGATTTATCAGCAATAAACCAGCCAGCCGGAAGGGCCGAGCG
CAGAAGTGGTCCTGCAACTTTATCCGCCTCCATCCAGTCTATTAATTGTTGCCGGGAAGCTAGAGTAAGT
AGTTCGCCAGTTAATAGTTTGCGCAACGTTGTTGCCATCGCTACAGGCATCGTGGTGTCACGCTCGTCGT
TTGGTATGGCTTCATTCAGCTCCGGTTCCCAACGATCAAGGCGAGTTACATGATCCCCCATGTTGTGCAA
AAAAGCGGTTAGCTCCTTCGGTCCTCCGATCGTTGTCAGAAGTAAGTTGGCCGCAGTGTTATCACTCATG
GTTATGGCAGCGCTACATAATTCTCTTACTGTCATGCCATCCGTAAGATGCTTTTCTGTGACTGGTGAGT
ACTCAACCAAGTCATTCTGAGAATAGTGTATGCGGCGACCGAGTTGCTCTTGCCCGGCGTCAATACGGGA
TAATACCGCGCCACATAGCAGAACTTTAAAAGTGCTCATCATTGGAAAACGTTCTTCGGGGCGAAAACTC
TCAAGGATCTTACCGCTGTTGAGATCCAGTTCGATGTAACCCACTCGTGCACCCAACTGATCTTCAGCAT
CTTTTACTTTCACCAGCGTTTCTGGGTGAGCAAAAACAGGAAGGCAAAATGCCGCAAAAAAGGGAATAAG
GGCGACACGGAAATGTTGAATACTCATATTCTTCCTTTTTCAATATTATTGAAGCATTTATCAGGGTTAT
TGTCTCATGAGCGGATACATATTTGAATGTATTTAGAAAAATAAACAAATAGGGGTCAGTGTTACAACCA
ATTAACCAATTCTGAACATTATCGCGAGCCCATTTATACCTGAATATGGCTCATAACACCCCTTGTTTGC
CTGGCGGCAGTAGCGCGGTGGTCCCACCTGACCCCATGCCGAACTCAGAAGTGAAACGCCGTAGCGCCGA
TGGTAGTGTGGGGACTCCCCATGCGAGAGTAGGGAACTGCCAGGCATCAAATAAAACGAAAGGCTCAGTC
GAAAGACTGGGCCTTTCGCCCGGGCTAATTATGGGGTGTCGCCCTTATTCGACTCTATAGTGAAGTTCCT
ATTCTCTAGAAAGTATAGGAACTTCTGAAGTGGGGATTTAAATGCGGCCGCGCTGAGGGTTTAATCGACG
AAGCAGCTGACGGCCAGTGCCAAGCTTAACGCGTACCGGGCCCAGTATATGTTCCGCAGATGACTGGAGC
TCTGCCATACGTGCCCTCTCAAGCACCATTTGTTCCATCTACAGAGACTAGTCACCAACTAGTCTATCAA
GACTCACAGGGTACATTGCTGAGACCAACTGACCAGAGGCAGGGTAGCGGATTGACGGCTCCATCTCCTT
CACTTACAAGGTCTATTGAAAGCCCTTTAGCATCACCAAGCGGAGAATAGATTGTTAAGCTTATTTTTTG
TATACTGTTTTGTGATAGCACGAAGTTTTTCCACGGTATCTTGTTAAAAATATATATTTGTGGCGGGCTT
ACCTACATCAAATTAATAAGAGACTAATTATAAACTAAACACACAAGCAAGCTACTTTAGGGTAAAAGTT
TATAAATGCTTTTGACGTATAAACGTTGCTTGTATTTATTATTACAATTAAAGGTGGATAGAAAACCTAG
AGACTAGTTAGAAACTAATCTCAGGTTTGCGTTAAACTAAATCAGAGCCCGAGAGGTTAACAGAACCTAG
AAGGGGACTAGATATCCGGGTAGGGAAACAAAAAAAAAAACAAGACAGCCACATATTAGGGAGACTAGTT
AGAAGCTAGTTCCAGGACTAGGAAAATAAAAGACAATGATACCACAGTCTAGTTGACAACTAGATAGATT
CTAGATTGAGGCCAAAGTCTCTGAGATCCAGGTTAGTTGCAACTAATACTAGTTAGTATCTAGTCTCCTA
TAACTCTGAAGCTAGAATAACTTACTACTATTATCCTCACCACTGTTCAGCTGCGCAAACGGAGTGATTG
CAAGGTGTTCAGAGACTAGTTATTGACTAGTCAGTGACTAGCAATAACTAACAAGGTATTAACCTACCAT
GTCTGCCATCACCCTGCACTTCCTCGGGCTCAGCAGCCTTTTCCTCCTCATTTTCATGCTCATTTTCCTT
GTTTAAGACTGTGACTAGTCAAAGACTAGTCCAGAACCACAAAGGAGAAATGTCTTACCACTTTCTTCAT
TGCTTGTCTCTTTTGCATTATCCATGTCTGCAACTAGTTAGAGTCTAGTTAGTGACTAGTCCGACGAGGA
CTTGCTTGTCTCCGGATTGTTGGAGGAACTCTCCAGGGCCTCAAGATCCACAACAGAGCCTTCTAGAAGA
CTGGTCAATAACTAGTTGGTCTTTGTCTGAGTCTGACTTACGAGGTTGCATACTCGCTCCCTTTGCCTCG
TCAATCGATGAGAAAAAGCGCCAAAACTCGCAATATGGCTTTGAACCACACGGTGCTGAGACTAGTTAGA
ATCTAGTCCCAAACTAGCTTGGATAGCTTACCTTTGCCCTTTGCGTTGCGACAGGTCTTGCAGGGTATGG
TTCCTTTCTCACCAGCTGATTTAGCTGCCTTGCTACCCTCACGGCGGATCTGCATAAAGAGTGGCTAGAG
GTTATAAATTAGCACTGATCCTAGGTACGGGGCTGAATGTAACTTGCCTTTCCTTTCTCATCGCGCGGCA
AGACAGGCTTGCTCAAATTCCTACCAGTCACAGGGGTATGCACGGCGTACGGACCACTTGAACTAGTCAC
AGATTAGTTAGCAACTAGTCTGCATTGAATGGCTGTACTTACGGGCCCTCGCCATTGTCCTGATCATTTC
CAGCTTCACCCTCGTTGCTGCAAAGTAGTTAGTGACTAGTCAAGGACTAGTTGAAATGGGAGAAGAAACT
CACGAATTCTCGACACCCTTAGTATTGTGGTCCTTGGACTTGGTGCTGCTATATATTAGCTAATACACTA
GTTAGACTCACAGAAACTTACGCAGCTCGCTTGCGCTTCTTGGTAGGAGTCGGGGTTGGGAGAACAGTGC
CTTCAAACAAGCCTTCATACCATGCTACTTGACTAGTCAGGGACTAGTCACCAAGTAATCTAGATAGGAC
TTGCCTTTGGCCTCCATCAGTTCCTTCATAGTGGGAGGTCCATTGTGCAATGTAAACTCCATGCCGTGGG
AGTTCTTATCCTTCAAGTGCTTGACCAATATGTTTCTGTTGGCAGAGGGAACCTGTCAACTAGTTAATAA
CTAGTCAGAAACTAGTATAGCAGTAGACTCACTGTACGCTTGAGGCATCCCTTCACTCGGCAGTAGACTT
CATATGGATGGATATCAGGCACGCCATTGTCGTCCTGTGGACTAGTCAGTAACTAGGCTTAAAGCTAGTC
GGGTCGGCTTACTATCTTGAAATCCGGCAGCGTAAGCTCCCCGTCCTTAACTGCCTCGAGATAGTGACAG
TACTCTGGGGACTTTCGGAGATCGTTATCGCGAATGCTCGGCATACTAATCGTTGACTAGTCTTGGACTA
GTCCCGAGCAAAAAGGATTGGAGGAGGAGGAGGAAGGTGAGAGTGAGACAAAGAGCGAAATAAGAGCTTC
AAAGGCTATCTCTAAGCAGTATGAAGGTTAAGTATCTAGTTCTTGACTAGATTTAAAAGAGATTTCGACT
AGTTATGTACCTGGAGTTTGGATATAGGAATGTGTTGTGGTAACGAAATGTAAGGGGGAGGAAAGAAAAA
GTCGGTCAAGAGGTAACTCTAAGTCGGCCATTCCTTTTTGGGAGGCGCTAACCATAAACGGCATGGTCGA
CTTAGAGTTAGCTCAGGGAATTTAGGGAGTTATCTGCGACCACCGAGGAACGGCGGAATGCCAAAGAATC
CCGATGGAGCTCTAGCTGGCGGTTGACAACCCCACCTTTTGGCGTTTCTGCGGCGTTGCAGGCGGGACTG
GATACTTCGTAGAACCAGAAAGGCAAGGCAGAACGCGCTCAGCAAGAGTGTTGGAAGTGATAGCATGATG
TGCCTTGTTAACTAGGTCAAAATCTGCAGTATGCTTGATGTTATCCAAAGTGTGAGAGAGGAAGGTCCAA
ACATACACGATTGGGAGAGGGCCTAGGTATAAGAGTTTTTGAGTAGAACGCATGTGAGCCCAGCCATCTC
GAGGAGATTAAACACGGGCCGGCATTTGATGGCTATGTTAGTACCCCAATGGAAACGGTGAGAGTCCAGT
GGTCGCAGATAACTCCCTAAATTCCCTGAGCTAACTCTAAGTCGACCATGCCGTTTATGGTTAGCGCCTC
CCAAAAAGGAATGGCCGACTTAGAGTTACCTCTTGACCGACTTTTTCTTTCCTCCCCCTTACATTTCGTT
ACCACAACACATTCCTATATCCAAACTCCAGGTACATAACTAGTCGAAATCTCTTTTAAATCTAGTCAAG
AACTAGATACTTAACCTTCATACTGCTTAGAGATAGCCTTTGAAGCTCTTATTTCGCTCTTTGTCTCACT
CTCACCTTCCTCCTCCTCCTCCAATCCTTTTTGCTCGGGACTAGTCCAAGACTAGTCAACGATTAGTATG
CCGAGCATTCGCGATAACGATCTCCGAAAGTCCCCAGAGTACTGTCACTATCTCGAGGCAGTTAAGGACG
GGGAGCTTACGCTGCCGGATTTCAAGATAGTAAGCCGACCCGACTAGCTTTAAGCCTAGTTACTGACTAG
TCCACAGGACGACAATGGCGTGCCTGATATCCATCCATATGAAGTCTACTGCCGAGTGAAGGGATGCCTC
AAGCGTACAGTGAGTCTACTGCTATACTAGTTTCTGACTAGTTATTAACTAGTTGACAGGTTCCCTCTGC
CAACAGAAACATATTGGTCAAGCACTTGAAGGACAAGAACTCCCACGGCATGGAGTTTACATTGCACAAT
GGACCTCCCACTATGAAGGAACTGATGGAGGCCAAAGGCAAGTCCTATCTAGATTACTTGGTGACTAGTC
CCTGACTAGTCAAGTAGCATGGTATGAAGGCTTGTTTGAAGGCACTGTTCTCCCAACCCCGACTCCTACC
AAGAAGCGCAAGCGAGCTGCGTAAGTTTCTGTGAGTCTAACTAGTGTATTAGCTAATATATAGCAGCACC
AAGTCCAAGGACCACAATACTAAGGGTGTCGAGAATTCGTGAGTTTCTTCTCCCATTTCAACTAGTCCTT
GACTAGTCACTAACTACTTTGCAGCAACGAGGGTGAAGCTGGAAATGATCAGGACAATGGCGAGGGCCCG
TAAGTACAGCCATTCAATGCAGACTAGTTGCTAACTAATCTGTGACTAGTTCAAGTGGTCCGTACGCCGT
GCATACCCCTGTGACTGGTAGGAATTTGAGCAAGCCTGTCTTGCCGCGCGATGAGAAAGGAAGGGCAAGT
TACATTCAGCCCCGTACCTAGGATCAGTGCTAATTTATAACCTCTAGCCACTCTTTATGCAGATCCGCCG
TGAGGGTAGCAAGGCAGCTAAATCAGCTGGTGAGAAAGGAACCATACCCTGCAAGACCTGTCGCAACGCA
AAGGGCAAAGGTAAGCTATCCAAGCTAGTTTGGGACTAGATTCTAACTAGTCTCAGCACCGTGTGGTTCA
AAGCCATATTGCGAGTTTTGGCGCTTTTTCTCATCGATTGACGAGGCAAAGGGAGCGAGTATGCAACCTC
GTAAGTCAGACTCAGACAAAGACCAACTAGTTATTGACCAGTCTTCTAGAAGGCTCTGTTGTGGATCTTG
AGGCCCTGGAGAGTTCCTCCAACAATCCGGAGACAAGCAAGTCCTCGTCGGACTAGTCACTAACTAGACT
CTAACTAGTTGCAGACATGGATAATGCAAAAGAGACAAGCAATGAAGAAAGTGGTAAGACATTTCTCCTT
TGTGGTTCTGGACTAGTCTTTGACTAGTCACAGTCTTAAACAAGGAAAATGAGCATGAAAATGAGGAGGA
AAAGGCTGCTGAGCCCGAGGAAGTGCAGGGTGATGGCAGACATGGTAGGTTAATACCTTGTTAGTTATTG
CTAGTCACTGACTAGTCAATAACTAGTCTCTGAACACCTTGCAATCACTCCGTTTGCGCAGCTGAACAGT
GGTGAGGATAATAGTAGTAAGTTATTCTAGCTTCAGAGTTATAGGAGACTAGATACTAACTAGTATTAGT
TGCAACTAACCTGGATCTCAGAGACTTTGGCCTCAATCTAGAATCTATCTAGTTGTCAACTAGACTGTGG
TATCATTGTCTTTTATTTTCCTAGTCCTGGAACTAGCTTCTAACTAGTCTCCCTAATATGTGGCTGTCTT
GTTTTTTTTTTTTGTTTCCCTACCCGGATATCTAGTCCCCTTCTAGGTTCTGTTAACCTCTCGGGCTCTG
ATTTAGTTTAACGCAAACCTGAGATTAGTTTCTAACTAGTCTCTAGGTTTTCTATCCACCTTTAATTGTA
ATAATAAATACAAGCAACGTTTATACGTCAAAAGCATTTATAAACTTTTACCCTAAAGTAGCTTGCTTGT
GTGTTTAGTTTATAATTAGTCTCTTATTAATTTGATGTAGGTAAGCCCGCCACAAATATATATTTTTAAC
AAGATACCGTGGAAAAACTTCGTGCTATCACAAAACAGTATACAAAAAATAAGCT
Features (pLannotate 1.2.2; 15 found; start..end, strand, type, name):
   1144..1407    +  CDS            H2B_ASTRU (fragment): Experimental evidence at protein level: Swiss-Prot protein existence level 1. Core component of nucleosome. Nucleosomes wrap and compact DNA into chromatin, limiting DNA accessibility to the cellular machineries which require DNA as a template. Histones thereby play a central role in transcription regulation, DNA repair, DNA replication and chromosomal stability. DNA accessibility is regulated via a complex set of post-translational modifications of histones, also called histone code, and nucleosome remodeling. From Asterias rubens (Common European starfish) (Asterias vulgaris).
   1402..2118    +  CDS            EGFP: the original enhanced GFP (Yang et al., 1996) mammalian codon-optimized
   2617..2936    +  promoter       trpC promoter (fragment): promoter for Aspergillus nidulans trpC
   2941..3966    +  CDS            HygR: hygromycin B phosphotransferase confers resistance to hygromycin
   4038..4071    -  protein_bind   FRT (minimal): supports FLP-mediated excision but not integration (Turan and Bode, 2011) FLP recombinase from the Saccharomyces cerevisiae 2μ plasmid
   4541..4560    +  CDS            lacZα (fragment): LacZα fragment of β-galactosidase; lacZ fragment
   4585..4602    -  terminator     rrnB T2 terminator (fragment): transcription terminator T2 from the E. coli rrnB gene
   4827..5415    -  rep_origin     ori: high-copy-number ColE1/pMB1/pBR322/pUC origin of replication
   5537..6397    -  CDS            AmpR: β-lactamase; bla; confers resistance to ampicillin, carbenicillin, and related antibiotics
   6400..6496    -  promoter       AmpR promoter (fragment): bla
   6526..6550    -  CDS            KanR (fragment): aminoglycoside phosphotransferase; aph(3')-Ia; confers resistance to kanamycin
   6579..6694    +  ncRNA          5S rRNA: Accession: RF00001 - 5S ribosomal RNA
   6698..6738    +  terminator     rrnB T1 terminator (fragment): transcription terminator T1 from the E. coli rrnB gene
   6782..6815    +  protein_bind   FRT (minimal): supports FLP-mediated excision but not integration (Turan and Bode, 2011) FLP recombinase from the Saccharomyces cerevisiae 2μ plasmid
   7128..12375   -  rep_origin     AMA1: replication origin from Aspergillus nidulans (Aleksenko and Clutterbuck, 1996)
