[The description below was written by a language model from this plasmid's Addgene catalogue record and pLannotate feature annotations shown in this document.]
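Description:
pGY251 is a fungal expression plasmid built on the pFC332 backbone and designed to express a nuclear-targeted green fluorescent reporter in filamentous fungi. It is a shuttle vector. In E. coli it is maintained at high copy through a ColE1/pUC-type origin and selected with ampicillin via the β-lactamase gene. In the fungal host it carries the large AMA1 element from Aspergillus nidulans, which supports autonomous extrachromosomal replication rather than requiring genomic integration. Fungal transformants are selected with hygromycin, using a hygromycin B phosphotransferase gene placed downstream of a fragment of the A. nidulans trpC promoter.

The payload is a histone H2B-derived coding segment, catalogued as the NLS of H2B, joined directly upstream of EGFP so that the fluorescent protein is directed to the nucleus and gives a compact, easily scored signal. The annotation software matched this segment to a starfish H2B entry, but that reflects histone sequence conservation, and the record does not state the actual source species. Expression is listed as driven by a promoter called Tef1IN. It is not annotated in the feature table but presumably occupies the unannotated region upstream of the fusion. The associated publication concerns translation elongation factor 1-alpha promoter reporter systems for Aspergillus niger. No terminator for the reporter is annotated.

The table also shows two minimal FRT sites in opposite orientations on either side of the bacterial origin and ampicillin cassette, together with short lacZα, KanR, 5S rRNA and rrnB terminator fragments that look like cloning remnants. The insert was assembled by Gibson cloning. The plasmid is suited to visualising nuclei and assessing promoter-driven reporter expression in filamentous fungi.
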