Addgene plasmid #239813: pGY251
Purpose: Express H2B-NLS-EGFP in filamentous fungi
Depositing lab: Kyle Pomraning. Depositing organization: Pacific Northwest National Laboratory. Publication: Strong Translation Elongation Factor 1-Alpha (tef1α) Promoter Reporter Systems for Aspergillus niger. Guoliang Yuan, Tatiana Serrano-Zayas, Ziyu Dai, Erica I. DeMers, Shuang Deng, Beth A. Hofstad, and Kyle R. Pomraning. ACS Synthetic Biology Article ASAP 10.1021/acssynbio.5c00368.
Backbone
  Vector backbone: pFC332
  Vector type: Fungal Expression
  Selectable markers: Hygromycin
Growth in bacteria
  Bacterial resistance: Ampicillin, 100 μg/mL
  Growth temperature: 37°C
  Growth strain: DH5alpha
  Copy number: High Copy
Gene/Insert
  Gene/Insert name: NLS of H2B
  Promoter: Tef1IN
  Tag / fusion protein: EGFP
  Cloning method: Gibson Cloning
  Sequencing primers: 5′ N/A; 3′ N/A
Terms and licenses: Academic/Nonprofit Terms; Industry Terms: Not Available to Industry
How to cite: pGY251 was a gift from Kyle Pomraning (Addgene plasmid # 239813 ; http://n2t.net/addgene:239813 ; RRID:Addgene_239813)
